Addgene plasmid #236820: pGL4 [luc2P/STAT4-RE/Hygro] Vector
Purpose: Express STAT4 response element in luciferase reporter assay
Depositing lab: Promega Corporation.
Backbone
  Vector backbone: pGL4.24[luc2P/minP] Vector
  Vector type: Luciferase
  Selectable markers: Hygromycin
Growth in bacteria
  Bacterial resistance: Ampicillin, 100 μg/mL
  Growth temperature: 37°C
  Growth strain: DH5alpha
  Copy number: High Copy
Gene/Insert
  Gene/Insert name: STAT4
  Species: H. sapiens (human)
  Mutation: None
  Entrez Gene: STAT4 (a.k.a. DPMC, SLEB11)
  Promoter: minP
  Cloning method: Other
Terms and licenses: Academic/Nonprofit Terms; Industry Terms
How to cite: pGL4 [luc2P/STAT4-RE/Hygro] Vector was a gift from Promega Corporation (Addgene plasmid # 236820 ; http://n2t.net/addgene:236820 ; RRID:Addgene_236820)
