[The description below was written by a language model from this plasmid's Addgene catalogue record and pLannotate feature annotations shown in this document.]
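Description:
pGL4 [luc2P/STAT4-RE/Hygro] Vector is a mammalian luciferase reporter plasmid built on the pGL4.24[luc2P/minP] backbone and designed to read out STAT4-dependent transcriptional activity. It is maintained in E. coli at high copy through a ColE1/pUC-type origin with ampicillin selection (β-lactamase). For mammalian cells it carries a separate hygromycin B phosphotransferase cassette driven by the SV40 enhancer/early promoter and closed by a synthetic poly(A) signal, which allows selection of stable reporter lines as well as transient use.

Although the catalogue lists the insert as human STAT4, the name and stated purpose indicate that the cloned element is a STAT4 response element, not the STAT4 coding sequence. No STAT4 CDS appears in the feature table, and the response element itself is not annotated. It presumably lies in the short unannotated region just upstream of minP, a minimal TATA-box promoter with low basal activity. This promoter drives luc2P, the synthetic luc2 firefly luciferase fused at its C terminus to a codon-optimized PEST degradation sequence from mouse ornithine decarboxylase. The PEST tag shortens the reporter's half-life, so the signal tracks changes in transcription more closely. An SV40 polyadenylation signal follows the reporter, annotated on the opposite strand. A synthetic poly(A) signal and an RNA polymerase II pause site from the human α2 globin gene sit upstream of the reporter region to limit read-through transcription from the backbone and reduce background. Small SV40 large T and tetracycline-resistance fragments are annotated but appear to be nonfunctional remnants. The plasmid is used to measure activation of signalling pathways that converge on STAT4.
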