Features (pLannotate 1.2.2; 14 found; start..end, strand, type, name):
     63..94      +  promoter       minP: minimal TATA-box promoter with low basal activity
    127..1776    +  CDS            luciferase: firefly luciferase synthetic luc2 version of the luciferase gene
   1780..1899    +  CDS            hPEST: PEST degradation sequence from mouse ornithine decarboxylase human codon-optimized
   1951..2072    -  polyA_signal   SV40 poly(A) signal: SV40 polyadenylation signal
   2098..2229    -  CDS            LT_SV40 (fragment): Experimental evidence at protein level: Swiss-Prot protein existence level 1. Isoform 17kT antigen targets host RBL2 for degradation and promotes cell proliferation. Transactivates host cyclin A promoter through its J domain. From Simian virus 40 (SV40).
   2266..2623    +  promoter       SV40 promoter: SV40 enhancer and early promoter
   2654..3691    +  CDS            HygR: hygromycin B phosphotransferase confers resistance to hygromycin
   3715..3763    +  polyA_signal   poly(A) signal: synthetic polyadenylation signal
   3779..3910    +  CDS            TcR (fragment): tetracycline efflux protein; tet; confers resistance to tetracycline
   4090..4678    -  rep_origin     ori: high-copy-number ColE1/pMB1/pBR322/pUC origin of replication
   4878..5738    -  CDS            AmpR: β-lactamase confers resistance to ampicillin, carbenicillin, and related antibiotics
   5739..5780    -  promoter       AmpR promoter (fragment): bla
   5843..5891    +  polyA_signal   poly(A) signal: synthetic polyadenylation signal
   5905..5996    +  misc_feature   pause site: RNA polymerase II transcriptional pause signal from the human α2 globin gene
>Addgene plasmid #236820 | pGL4 [luc2P/STAT4-RE/Hygro] Vector | addgene full sequence | sequence record 471824 | Addgene NGS Result
GGCCTAACTGGCCGGTACCTACAACAGCCTGATTTCCCCGAAATGACGGCAAGCTTAGACACTAGAGGGT
ATATAATGGAAGCTCGACTTCCAGCTTGGCAATCCGGTACTGTTGGTAAAGCCACCATGGAAGATGCCAA
AAACATTAAGAAGGGCCCAGCGCCATTCTACCCACTCGAAGACGGGACCGCCGGCGAGCAGCTGCACAAA
GCCATGAAGCGCTACGCCCTGGTGCCCGGCACCATCGCCTTTACCGACGCACATATCGAGGTGGACATTA
CCTACGCCGAGTACTTCGAGATGAGCGTTCGGCTGGCAGAAGCTATGAAGCGCTATGGGCTGAATACAAA
CCATCGGATCGTGGTGTGCAGCGAGAATAGCTTGCAGTTCTTCATGCCCGTGTTGGGTGCCCTGTTCATC
GGTGTGGCTGTGGCCCCAGCTAACGACATCTACAACGAGCGCGAGCTGCTGAACAGCATGGGCATCAGCC
AGCCCACCGTCGTATTCGTGAGCAAGAAAGGGCTGCAAAAGATCCTCAACGTGCAAAAGAAGCTACCGAT
CATACAAAAGATCATCATCATGGATAGCAAGACCGACTACCAGGGCTTCCAAAGCATGTACACCTTCGTG
ACTTCCCATTTGCCACCCGGCTTCAACGAGTACGACTTCGTGCCCGAGAGCTTCGACCGGGACAAAACCA
TCGCCCTGATCATGAACAGTAGTGGCAGTACCGGATTGCCCAAGGGCGTAGCCCTACCGCACCGCACCGC
TTGTGTCCGATTCAGTCATGCCCGCGACCCCATCTTCGGCAACCAGATCATCCCCGACACCGCTATCCTC
AGCGTGGTGCCATTTCACCACGGCTTCGGCATGTTCACCACGCTGGGCTACTTGATCTGCGGCTTTCGGG
TCGTGCTCATGTACCGCTTCGAGGAGGAGCTATTCTTGCGCAGCTTGCAAGACTATAAGATTCAATCTGC
CCTGCTGGTGCCCACACTATTTAGCTTCTTCGCTAAGAGCACTCTCATCGACAAGTACGACCTAAGCAAC
TTGCACGAGATCGCCAGCGGCGGGGCGCCGCTCAGCAAGGAGGTAGGTGAGGCCGTGGCCAAACGCTTCC
ACCTACCAGGCATCCGCCAGGGCTACGGCCTGACAGAAACAACCAGCGCCATTCTGATCACCCCCGAAGG
GGACGACAAGCCTGGCGCAGTAGGCAAGGTGGTGCCCTTCTTCGAGGCTAAGGTGGTGGACTTGGACACC
GGTAAGACACTGGGTGTGAACCAGCGCGGCGAGCTGTGCGTCCGTGGCCCCATGATCATGAGCGGCTACG
TTAACAACCCCGAGGCTACAAACGCTCTCATCGACAAGGACGGCTGGCTGCACAGCGGCGACATCGCCTA
CTGGGACGAGGACGAGCACTTCTTCATCGTGGACCGGCTGAAGAGCCTGATCAAATACAAGGGCTACCAG
GTAGCCCCAGCCGAACTGGAGAGCATCCTGCTGCAACACCCCAACATCTTCGACGCCGGGGTCGCCGGCC
TGCCCGACGACGATGCCGGCGAGCTGCCCGCCGCAGTCGTCGTGCTGGAACACGGTAAAACCATGACCGA
GAAGGAGATCGTGGACTATGTGGCCAGCCAGGTTACAACCGCCAAGAAGCTGCGCGGTGGTGTTGTGTTC
GTGGACGAGGTGCCTAAAGGACTGACCGGCAAGTTGGACGCCCGCAAGATCCGCGAGATTCTCATTAAGG
CCAAGAAGGGCGGCAAGATCGCCGTGAATTCTCACGGCTTCCCTCCCGAGGTGGAGGAGCAGGCCGCCGG
CACCCTGCCCATGAGCTGCGCCCAGGAGAGCGGCATGGATAGACACCCTGCTGCTTGCGCCAGCGCCAGG
ATCAACGTCTAAGGCCGCGACTCTAGAGTCGGGGCGGCCGGCCGCTTCGAGCAGACATGATAAGATACAT
TGATGAGTTTGGACAAACCACAACTAGAATGCAGTGAAAAAAATGCTTTATTTGTGAAATTTGTGATGCT
ATTGCTTTATTTGTAACCATTATAAGCTGCAATAAACAAGTTAACAACAACAATTGCATTCATTTTATGT
TTCAGGTTCAGGGGGAGGTGTGGGAGGTTTTTTAAAGCAAGTAAAACCTCTACAAATGTGGTAAAATCGA
TAAGGATCCGTTTGCGTATTGGGCGCTCTTCCGCTGATCTGCGCAGCACCATGGCCTGAAATAACCTCTG
AAAGAGGAACTTGGTTAGCTACCTTCTGAGGCGGAAAGAACCAGCTGTGGAATGTGTGTCAGTTAGGGTG
TGGAAAGTCCCCAGGCTCCCCAGCAGGCAGAAGTATGCAAAGCATGCATCTCAATTAGTCAGCAACCAGG
TGTGGAAAGTCCCCAGGCTCCCCAGCAGGCAGAAGTATGCAAAGCATGCATCTCAATTAGTCAGCAACCA
TAGTCCCGCCCCTAACTCCGCCCATCCCGCCCCTAACTCCGCCCAGTTCCGCCCATTCTCCGCCCCATGG
CTGACTAATTTTTTTTATTTATGCAGAGGCCGAGGCCGCCTCTGCCTCTGAGCTATTCCAGAAGTAGTGA
GGAGGCTTTTTTGGAGGCCTAGGCTTTTGCAAAAAGCTCGATTCTTCTGACACTAGCGCCACCATGAAGA
AGCCCGAACTCACCGCTACCAGCGTTGAAAAATTTCTCATCGAGAAGTTCGACAGTGTGAGCGACCTGAT
GCAGTTGTCGGAGGGCGAAGAGAGCCGAGCCTTCAGCTTCGATGTCGGCGGACGCGGCTATGTACTGCGG
GTGAATAGCTGCGCTGATGGCTTCTACAAAGACCGCTACGTGTACCGCCACTTCGCCAGCGCTGCACTAC
CCATCCCCGAAGTGTTGGACATCGGCGAGTTCAGCGAGAGCCTGACATACTGCATCAGTAGACGCGCCCA
AGGCGTTACTCTCCAAGACCTCCCCGAAACAGAGCTGCCTGCTGTGTTACAGCCTGTCGCCGAAGCTATG
GATGCTATTGCCGCCGCCGACCTCAGTCAAACCAGCGGCTTCGGCCCATTCGGGCCCCAAGGCATCGGCC
AGTACACAACCTGGCGGGATTTCATTTGCGCCATTGCTGATCCCCATGTCTACCACTGGCAGACCGTGAT
GGACGACACCGTGTCCGCCAGCGTAGCTCAAGCCCTGGACGAACTGATGCTGTGGGCCGAAGACTGTCCC
GAGGTGCGCCACCTCGTCCATGCCGACTTCGGCAGCAACAACGTCCTGACCGACAACGGCCGCATCACCG
CCGTAATCGACTGGTCCGAAGCTATGTTCGGGGACAGTCAGTACGAGGTGGCCAACATCTTCTTCTGGCG
GCCCTGGCTGGCTTGCATGGAGCAGCAGACTCGCTACTTCGAGCGCCGGCATCCCGAGCTGGCCGGCAGC
CCTCGTCTGCGAGCCTACATGCTGCGCATCGGCCTGGATCAGCTCTACCAGAGCCTCGTGGACGGCAACT
TCGACGATGCTGCCTGGGCTCAAGGCCGCTGCGATGCCATCGTCCGCAGCGGGGCCGGCACCGTCGGTCG
CACACAAATCGCTCGCCGGAGCGCAGCCGTATGGACCGACGGCTGCGTCGAGGTGCTGGCCGACAGCGGC
AACCGCCGGCCCAGTACACGACCGCGCGCTAAGGAGGTAGGTCGAGTTTAAACTCTAGAACCGGTCATGG
CCGCAATAAAATATCTTTATTTTCATTACATCTGTGTGTTGGTTTTTTGTGTGTTCGAACTAGATGCTGT
CGACCGATGCCCTTGAGAGCCTTCAACCCAGTCAGCTCCTTCCGGTGGGCGCGGGGCATGACTATCGTCG
CCGCACTTATGACTGTCTTCTTTATCATGCAACTCGTAGGACAGGTGCCGGCAGCGCTCTTCCGCTTCCT
CGCTCACTGACTCGCTGCGCTCGGTCGTTCGGCTGCGGCGAGCGGTATCAGCTCACTCAAAGGCGGTAAT
ACGGTTATCCACAGAATCAGGGGATAACGCAGGAAAGAACATGTGAGCAAAAGGCCAGCAAAAGGCCAGG
AACCGTAAAAAGGCCGCGTTGCTGGCGTTTTTCCATAGGCTCCGCCCCCCTGACGAGCATCACAAAAATC
GACGCTCAAGTCAGAGGTGGCGAAACCCGACAGGACTATAAAGATACCAGGCGTTTCCCCCTGGAAGCTC
CCTCGTGCGCTCTCCTGTTCCGACCCTGCCGCTTACCGGATACCTGTCCGCCTTTCTCCCTTCGGGAAGC
GTGGCGCTTTCTCATAGCTCACGCTGTAGGTATCTCAGTTCGGTGTAGGTCGTTCGCTCCAAGCTGGGCT
GTGTGCACGAACCCCCCGTTCAGCCCGACCGCTGCGCCTTATCCGGTAACTATCGTCTTGAGTCCAACCC
GGTAAGACACGACTTATCGCCACTGGCAGCAGCCACTGGTAACAGGATTAGCAGAGCGAGGTATGTAGGC
GGTGCTACAGAGTTCTTGAAGTGGTGGCCTAACTACGGCTACACTAGAAGAACAGTATTTGGTATCTGCG
CTCTGCTGAAGCCAGTTACCTTCGGAAAAAGAGTTGGTAGCTCTTGATCCGGCAAACAAACCACCGCTGG
TAGCGGTGGTTTTTTTGTTTGCAAGCAGCAGATTACGCGCAGAAAAAAAGGATCTCAAGAAGATCCTTTG
ATCTTTTCTACGGGGTCTGACGCTCAGTGGAACGAAAACTCACGTTAAGGGATTTTGGTCATGAGATTAT
CAAAAAGGATCTTCACCTAGATCCTTTTAAATTAAAAATGAAGTTTTAAATCAATCTAAAGTATATATGA
GTAAACTTGGTCTGACAGCGGCCGCAAATGCTAAACCACTGCAGTGGTTACCAGTGCTTGATCAGTGAGG
CACCGATCTCAGCGATCTGCCTATTTCGTTCGTCCATAGTGGCCTGACTCCCCGTCGTGTAGATCACTAC
GATTCGTGAGGGCTTACCATCAGGCCCCAGCGCAGCAATGATGCCGCGAGAGCCGCGTTCACCGGCCCCC
GATTTGTCAGCAATGAACCAGCCAGCAGGGAGGGCCGAGCGAAGAAGTGGTCCTGCTACTTTGTCCGCCT
CCATCCAGTCTATGAGCTGCTGTCGTGATGCTAGAGTAAGAAGTTCGCCAGTGAGTAGTTTCCGAAGAGT
TGTGGCCATTGCTACTGGCATCGTGGTATCACGCTCGTCGTTCGGTATGGCTTCGTTCAACTCTGGTTCC
CAGCGGTCAAGCCGGGTCACATGATCACCCATATTATGAAGAAATGCAGTCAGCTCCTTAGGGCCTCCGA
TCGTTGTCAGAAGTAAGTTGGCCGCGGTGTTGTCGCTCATGGTAATGGCAGCACTACACAATTCTCTTAC
CGTCATGCCATCCGTAAGATGCTTTTCCGTGACCGGCGAGTACTCAACCAAGTCGTTTTGTGAGTAGTGT
ATACGGCGACCAAGCTGCTCTTGCCCGGCGTCTATACGGGACAACACCGCGCCACATAGCAGTACTTTGA
AAGTGCTCATCATCGGGAATCGTTCTTCGGGGCGGAAAGACTCAAGGATCTTGCCGCTATTGAGATCCAG
TTCGATATAGCCCACTCTTGCACCCAGTTGATCTTCAGCATCTTTTACTTTCACCAGCGTTTCGGGGTGT
GCAAAAACAGGCAAGCAAAATGCCGCAAAGAAGGGAATGAGTGCGACACGAAAATGTTGGATGCTCATAC
TCGTCCTTTTTCAATATTATTGAAGCATTTATCAGGGTTACTAGTACGTCTCTCAAGGATAAGTAAGTAA
TATTAAGGTACGGGAGGTATTGGACAGGCCGCAATAAAATATCTTTATTTTCATTACATCTGTGTGTTGG
TTTTTTGTGTGAATCGATAGTACTAACATACGCTCTCCATCAAAACAAAACGAAACAAAACAAACTAGCA
AAATAGGCTGTCCCCAGTGCAAGTGCAGGTGCCAGAACATTTCTCT
